>Addgene plasmid #142157 | TFORF1218 | addgene full sequence | sequence record 391449 | Addgene NGS Result
TTAATGTAGTCTTATGCAATACTCTTGTAGTCTTGCAACATGGTAACGATGAGTTAGCAACATGCCTTAC
AAGGAGAGAAAAAGCACCGTGCATGCCGATTGGTGGAAGTAAGGTGGTACGATCGTGCCTTATTAGGAAG
GCAACAGACGGGTCTGACATGGATTGGACGAACCACTGAATTGCCGCATTGCAGAGATATTGTATTTAAG
TGCCTAGCTCGATACATAAACGGGTCTCTCTGGTTAGACCAGATCTGAGCCTGGGAGCTCTCTGGCTAAC
TAGGGAACCCACTGCTTAAGCCTCAATAAAGCTTGCCTTGAGTGCTTCAAGTAGTGTGTGCCCGTCTGTT
GTGTGACTCTGGTAACTAGAGATCCCTCAGACCCTTTTAGTCAGTGTGGAAAATCTCTAGCAGTGGCGCC
CGAACAGGGACTTGAAAGCGAAAGGGAAACCAGAGGAGCTCTCTCGACGCAGGACTCGGCTTGCTGAAGC
GCGCACGGCAAGAGGCGAGGGGCGGCGACTGGTGAGTACGCCAAAAATTTTGACTAGCGGAGGCTAGAAG
GAGAGAGATGGGTGCGAGAGCGTCAGTATTAAGCGGGGGAGAATTAGATCGCGATGGGAAAAAATTCGGT
TAAGGCCAGGGGGAAAGAAAAAATATAAATTAAAACATATAGTATGGGCAAGCAGGGAGCTAGAACGATT
CGCAGTTAATCCTGGCCTGTTAGAAACATCAGAAGGCTGTAGACAAATACTGGGACAGCTACAACCATCC
CTTCAGACAGGATCAGAAGAACTTAGATCATTATATAATACAGTAGCAACCCTCTATTGTGTGCATCAAA
GGATAGAGATAAAAGACACCAAGGAAGCTTTAGACAAGATAGAGGAAGAGCAAAACAAAAGTAAGACCAC
CGCACAGCAAGCGGCCGCTGATCTTCAGACCTGGAGGAGGAGATATGAGGGACAATTGGAGAAGTGAATT
ATATAAATATAAAGTAGTAAAAATTGAACCATTAGGAGTAGCACCCACCAAGGCAAAGAGAAGAGTGGTG
CAGAGAGAAAAAAGAGCAGTGGGAATAGGAGCTTTGTTCCTTGGGTTCTTGGGAGCAGCAGGAAGCACTA
TGGGCGCAGCGTCAATGACGCTGACGGTACAGGCCAGACAATTATTGTCTGGTATAGTGCAGCAGCAGAA
CAATTTGCTGAGGGCTATTGAGGCGCAACAGCATCTGTTGCAACTCACAGTCTGGGGCATCAAGCAGCTC
CAGGCAAGAATCCTGGCTGTGGAAAGATACCTAAAGGATCAACAGCTCCTGGGGATTTGGGGTTGCTCTG
GAAAACTCATTTGCACCACTGCTGTGCCTTGGAATGCTAGTTGGAGTAATAAATCTCTGGAACAGATTTG
GAATCACACGACCTGGATGGAGTGGGACAGAGAAATTAACAATTACACAAGCTTAATACACTCCTTAATT
GAAGAATCGCAAAACCAGCAAGAAAAGAATGAACAAGAATTATTGGAATTAGATAAATGGGCAAGTTTGT
GGAATTGGTTTAACATAACAAATTGGCTGTGGTATATAAAATTATTCATAATGATAGTAGGAGGCTTGGT
AGGTTTAAGAATAGTTTTTGCTGTACTTTCTATAGTGAATAGAGTTAGGCAGGGATATTCACCATTATCG
TTTCAGACCCACCTCCCAACCCCGAGGGGACCCATGCATTGCATCTCAATTAGTCAGCAACCAGGTGTGG
AAAGTCCCCAGGCTCCCCAGCAGGCAGAAGTATGCAAAGCATGCGTCTCAATTAGTCAGCAACCATAGTC
CCGCCCCTAACTCCGCCCATCCCGCCCCTAACTCCGCCCAGTTCCGCCCATTCTCCGCCCCATGGCTGAC
TAATTTTTTTTATTTATGCAGAGGCCGAGGCCGCCTCGGCCTCTGAGCTATTCCAGAAGTAGTGAGGAGG
CTTTTTTGGAGGCCTAGGCTTTTGCAAAAAGCTTTCTAGAGGTACCACCGGAGCTTACCATGACCGAGTA
CAAGCCCACGGTGCGCCTCGCCACCCGCGACGACGTCCCCAGGGCCGTACGCACCCTCGCCGCCGCGTTC
GCCGACTACCCCGCCACGCGCCACACCGTCGATCCGGACCGCCACATCGAGCGGGTCACCGAGCTGCAAG
AACTCTTCCTCACGCGCGTCGGGCTCGACATCGGCAAGGTGTGGGTCGCGGACGACGGCGCCGCCGTGGC
GGTCTGGACCACGCCGGAGAGCGTCGAAGCGGGGGCGGTGTTCGCCGAGATCGGCCCGCGCATGGCCGAG
TTGAGCGGTTCCCGGCTGGCCGCGCAGCAACAGATGGAAGGCCTCCTGGCGCCGCACCGGCCCAAGGAGC
CCGCGTGGTTCCTGGCCACCGTCGGCGTCTCGCCCGACCACCAGGGCAAGGGTCTGGGCAGCGCCGTCGT
GCTCCCCGGAGTGGAGGCGGCCGAGCGCGCCGGGGTGCCCGCCTTCCTGGAGACCTCCGCGCCCCGCAAC
CTCCCCTTCTACGAGCGGCTCGGCTTCACCGTCACCGCCGACGTCGAGGTGCCCGAAGGACCGCGCACCT
GGTGCATGACCCGCAAGCCCGGTGCCAGTTAACGAATTCTAGATCTTGAGACAAATGGCAGTATTCATCC
ACAATTTTAAAAGAAAAGGGGGGATTGGGGGGTACAGTGCAGGGGAAAGAATAGTAGACATAATAGCAAC
AGACATACAAACTAAAGAATTACAAAAACAAATTACAAAAATTCAAAATTTTCGGGTTTATTACAGGGAC
AGCAGAGATCCACTTTGGCGCCGGCTCGAGGCCTGCAGGTGCAAAGATGGATAAAGTTTTAAACAGAGAG
GAATCTTTGCAGCTAATGGACCTTCTAGGTCTTGAAAGGAGTGGGAATTGGCTCCGGTGCCCGTCAGTGG
GCAGAGCGCACATCGCCCACAGTCCCCGAGAAGTTGGGGGGAGGGGTCGGCAATTGAACCGGTGCCTAGA
GAAGGTGGCGCGGGGTAAACTGGGAAAGTGATGTCGTGTACTGGCTCCGCCTTTTTCCCGAGGGTGGGGG
AGAACCGTATATAAGTGCAGTAGTCGCCGTGAACGTTCTTTTTCGCAACGGGTTTGCCGCCAGAACACAG
GTAAGTGCCGTGTGTGGTTCCCGCGGGCCTGGCCTCTTTACGGGTTATGGCCCTTGCGTGCCTTGAATTA
CTTCCACCTGGCTGCAGTACGTGATTCTTGATCCCGAGCTTCGGGTTGGAAGTGGGTGGGAGAGTTCGAG
GCCTTGCGCTTAAGGAGCCCCTTCGCCTCGTGCTTGAGTTGAGGCCTGGCCTGGGCGCTGGGGCCGCCGC
GTGCGAATCTGGTGGCACCTTCGCGCCTGTCTCGCTGCTTTCGATAAGTCTCTAGCCATTTAAAATTTTT
GATGACCTGCTGCGACGCTTTTTTTCTGGCAAGATAGTCTTGTAAATGCGGGCCAAGATCTGCACACTGG
TATTTCGGTTTTTGGGGCCGCGGGCGGCGACGGGGCCCGTGCGTCCCAGCGCACATGTTCGGCGAGGCGG
GGCCTGCGAGCGCGGCCACCGAGAATCGGACGGGGGTAGTCTCAAGCTGGCCGGCCTGCTCTGGTGCCTG
GCCTCGCGCCGCCGTGTATCGCCCCGCCCTGGGCGGCAAGGCTGGCCCGGTCGGCACCAGTTGCGTGAGC
GGAAAGATGGCCGCTTCCCGGCCCTGCTGCAGGGAGCTCAAAATGGAGGACGCGGCGCTCGGGAGAGCGG
GCGGGTGAGTCACCCACACAAAGGAAAAGGGCCTTTCCGTCCTCAGCCGTCGCTTCATGTGACTCCACGG
AGTACCGGGCGCCGTCCAGGCACCTCGATTAGTTCTCGAGCTTTTGGAGTACGTCGTCTTTAGGTTGGGG
GGAGGGGTTTTATGCGATGGAGTTTCCCCACACTGAGTGGGTGGAGACTGAAGTTAGGCCAGCTTGGCAC
TTGATGTAATTCTCCTTGGAATTTGCCCTTTTTGAGTTTGGATCTTGGTTCATTCTCAAGCCTCAGACAG
TGGTTCAAAGTTTTTTTCTTCCATTTCAGGTGTCGTGAGGCTAGCACCGCCACCATGACCTCCAGCTACG
GGCACGTTCTGGAGCGGCAACCGGCGCTGGGCGGCCGCTTGGACAGCCCGGGCAACCTCGACACCCTGCA
GGCGAAAAAGAACTTCTCCGTCAGTCACCTGCTAGACCTGGAGGAAGCCGGGGACATGGTGGCGGCACAG
GCGGATGAGAACGTGGGCGAGGCTGGCCGGAGCCTGCTGGAGTCGCCGGGACTCACCAGCGGCAGCGACA
CCCCGCAGCAGGACAATGACCAGCTGAACTCAGAAGAAAAAAAGAAGAGAAAGCAGCGAAGGAATAGGAC
AACCTTCAATAGCAGCCAGCTGCAGGCTTTGGAGCGTGTCTTTGAGCGGACACACTATCCTGATGCTTTT
GTGCGAGAAGACCTTGCCCGCCGGGTGAACCTCACCGAGGCGAGAGTGCAGGTGTGGTTTCAGAACCGAA
GAGCCAAGTTCCGCAGGAATGAGAGAGCCATGCTAGCCAATAAAAACGCTTCCCTCCTCAAATCCTACTC
AGGAGACGTGACTGCTGTGGAGCAGCCCATCGTACCTCGTCCTGCTCCGAGACCCACCGATTATCTCTCC
TGGGGGACAGCGTCTCCGTACAGATCCTCGTCCCTCCCAAGATGTTGTTTACACGAGGGGCTTCATAACG
GATTCTAGTAATGAACTAGTCCGTAACTTGAAAGTATTTCGATTTCTTGGCTTTATATATCTTGTGGAAA
GGACGACGCGGTGCTGATCCCGCTTCTGGTACGCGTTAAGTCGACAATCAACCTCTGGATTACAAAATTT
GTGAAAGATTGACTGGTATTCTTAACTATGTTGCTCCTTTTACGCTATGTGGATACGCTGCTTTAATGCC
TTTGTATCATGCTATTGCTTCCCGTATGGCTTTCATTTTCTCCTCCTTGTATAAATCCTGGTTGCTGTCT
CTTTATGAGGAGTTGTGGCCCGTTGTCAGGCAACGTGGCGTGGTGTGCACTGTGTTTGCTGACGCAACCC
CCACTGGTTGGGGCATTGCCACCACCTGTCAGCTCCTTTCCGGGACTTTCGCTTTCCCCCTCCCTATTGC
CACGGCGGAACTCATCGCCGCCTGCCTTGCCCGCTGCTGGACAGGGGCTCGGCTGTTGGGCACTGACAAT
TCCGTGGTGTTGTCGGGGAAATCATCGTCCTTTCCTTGGCTGCTCGCCTGTGTTGCCACCTGGATTCTGC
GCGGGACGTCCTTCTGCTACGTCCCTTCGGCCCTCAATCCAGCGGACCTTCCTTCCCGCGGCCTGCTGCC
GGCTCTGCGGCCTCTTCCGCGTCTTCGCCTTCGCCCTCAGACGAGTCGGATCTCCCTTTGGGCCGCCTCC
CCGCGTCGACTTTAAGACCAATGACTTACAAGGCAGCTGTAGATCTTAGCCACTTTTTAAAAGAAAAGGG
GGGACTGGAAGGGCTAATTCACTCCCAACGAAGACAAGATCTGCTTTTTGCTTGTACTGGGTCTCTCTGG
TTAGACCAGATCTGAGCCTGGGAGCTCTCTGGCTAACTAGGGAACCCACTGCTTAAGCCTCAATAAAGCT
TGCCTTGAGTGCTTCAAGTAGTGTGTGCCCGTCTGTTGTGTGACTCTGGTAACTAGAGATCCCTCAGACC
CTTTTAGTCAGTGTGGAAAATCTCTAGCAGTACGTATAGTAGTTCATGTCATCTTATTATTCAGTATTTA
TAACTTGCAAAGAAATGAATATCAGAGAGTGAGAGGAACTTGTTTATTGCAGCTTATAATGGTTACAAAT
AAAGCAATAGCATCACAAATTTCACAAATAAAGCATTTTTTTCACTGCATTCTAGTTGTGGTTTGTCCAA
ACTCATCAATGTATCTTATCATGTCTGGCTCTAGCTATCCCGCCCCTAACTCCGCCCATCCCGCCCCTAA
CTCCGCCCAGTTCCGCCCATTCTCCGCCCCATGGCTGACTAATTTTTTTTATTTATGCAGAGGCCGAGGC
CGCCTCGGCCTCTGAGCTATTCCAGAAGTAGTGAGGAGGCTTTTTTGGAGGCCTAGGGACGTACCCAATT
CGCCCTATAGTGAGTCGTATTACGCGCGCTCACTGGCCGTCGTTTTACAACGTCGTGACTGGGAAAACCC
TGGCGTTACCCAACTTAATCGCCTTGCAGCACATCCCCCTTTCGCCAGCTGGCGTAATAGCGAAGAGGCC
CGCACCGATCGCCCTTCCCAACAGTTGCGCAGCCTGAATGGCGAATGGG
[124 nt withheld, positions 6350-6473]
C
[91 nt withheld, positions 6475-6565]
A
[49 nt withheld, positions 6567-6615]
CCTTTGACGTTGGAGTCCACGTTCTTT
[37 nt withheld, positions 6643-6679]
ACCCTATCTCGGTCTATTCTTTTGATTTATAAGGGATTTTGCCGATTTCGGCCTATTGGTTAAAAAATGA
GCTGATTTAACAAAAATTTAACGCGAATTTTAACAAAATATTAACGCTTACAATTTAGGTGGCACTTTTC
GGGGAAATGTGCGCGGAACCCCTATTTGTTTATTTTTCTAAATACATTCAAATATGTATCCGCTCATGAG
ACAATAACCCTGATAAATGCTTCAATAATATTGAAAAAGGAAGAGTATGAGTATTCAACATTTCCGTGTC
GCCCTTATTCCCTTTTTTGCGGCATTTTGCCTTCCTGTTTTTGCTCACCCAGAAACGCTGGTGAAAGTAA
AAGATGCTGAAGATCAGTTGGGTGCACGAGTGGGTTACATCGAACTGGATCTCAACAGCGGTAAGATCCT
TGAGAGTTTTCGCCCCGAAGAACGTTTTCCAATGATGAGCACTTTTAAAGTTCTGCTATGTGGCGCGGTA
TTATCCCGTATTGACGCCGGGCAAGAGCAACTCGGTCGCCGCATACACTATTCTCAGAATGACTTGGTTG
AGTACTCACCAGTCACAGAAAAGCATCTTACGGATGGCATGACAGTAAGAGAATTATGCAGTGCTGCCAT
AACCATGAGTGATAACACTGCGGCCAACTTACTTCTGACAACGATCGGAGGACCGAAGGAGCTAACCGCT
TTTTTGCACAACATGGGGGATCATGTAACTCGCCTTGATCGTTGGGAACCGGAGCTGAATGAAGCCATAC
CAAACGACGAGCGTGACACCACGATGCCTGTAGCAATGGCAACAACGTTGCGCAAACTATTAACTGGCGA
ACTACTTACTCTAGCTTCCCGGCAACAATTAATAGACTGGATGGAGGCGGATAAAGTTGCAGGACCACTT
CTGCGCTCGGCCCTTCCGGCTGGCTGGTTTATTGCTGATAAATCTGGAGCCGGTGAGCGTGGGTCTCGCG
GTATCATTGCAGCACTGGGGCCAGATGGTAAGCCCTCCCGTATCGTAGTTATCTACACGACGGGGAGTCA
GGCAACTATGGATGAACGAAATAGACAGATCGCTGAGATAGGTGCCTCACTGATTAAGCATTGGTAACTG
TCAGACCAAGTTTACTCATATATACTTTAGATTGATTTAAAACTTCATTTTTAATTTAAAAGGATCTAGG
TGAAGATCCTTTTTGATAATCTCATGACCAAAATCCCTTAACGTGAGTTTTCGTTCCACTGAGCGTCAGA
CCCCGTAGAAAAGATCAAAGGATCTTCTTGAGATCCTTTTTTTCTGCGCGTAATCTGCTGCTTGCAAACA
AAAAAACCACCGCTACCAGCGGTGGTTTGTTTGCCGGATCAAGAGCTACCAACTCTTTTTCCGAAGGTAA
CTGGCTTCAGCAGAGCGCAGATACCAAATACTGTTCTTCTAGTGTAGCCGTAGTTAGGCCACCACTTCAA
GAACTCTGTAGCACCGCCTACATACCTCGCTCTGCTAATCCTGTTACCAGTGGCTGCTGCCAGTGGCGAT
AAGTCGTGTCTTACCGGGTTGGACTCAAGACGATAGTTACCGGATAAGGCGCAGCGGTCGGGCTGAACGG
GGGGTTCGTGCACACAGCCCAGCTTGGAGCGAACGACCTACACCGAACTGAGATACCTACAGCGTGAGCT
ATGAGAAAGCGCCACGCTTCCCGAAGGGAGAAAGGCGGACAGGTATCCGGTAAGCGGCAGGGTCGGAACA
GGAGAGCGCACGAGGGAGCTTCCAGGGGGAAACGCCTGGTATCTTTATAGTCCTGTCGGGTTTCGCCACC
TCTGACTTGAGCGTCGATTTTTGTGATGCTCGTCAGGGGGGCGGAGCCTATGGAAAAACGCCAGCAACGC
GGCCTTTTTACGGTTCCTGGCCTTTTGCTGGCCTTTTGCTCACATGTTCTTTCCTGCGTTATCCCCTGAT
TCTGTGGATAACCGTATTACCGCCTTTGAGTGAGCTGATACCGCTCGCCGCAGCCGAACGACCGAGCGCA
GCGAGTCAGTGAGCGAGGAAGCGGAAGAGCGCCCAATACGCAAACCGCCTCTCCCCGCGCGTTGGCCGAT
TCATTAATGCAGCTGGCACGACAGGTTTCCCGACTGGAAAGCGGGCAGTGAGCGCAACGCAATTAATGTG
AGTTAGCTCACTCATTAGGCACCCCAGGCTTTACACTTTATGCTTCCGGCTCGTATGTTGTGTGGAATTG
TGAGCGGATAACAATTTCACACAGGAAACAGCTATGACCATGATTACGCCAAGCGCGCAATTAACCCTCA
CTAAAGGGAACAAAAGCTGGAGCTGCAAGC
Features (pLannotate 1.2.2; 31 found; start..end, strand, type, name):
      5..231     +  promoter       RSV promoter: Rous sarcoma virus enhancer/promoter
    232..412     +  LTR            5' LTR (truncated): truncated 5' long terminal repeat (LTR) from HIV-1
    459..584     +  misc_feature   HIV-1 Ψ: packaging signal of human immunodeficiency virus type 1
    568..931     +  CDS            HIV-1 gag (fragment): gag protein from human immunodeficiency virus 1; gag
   1077..1310    +  misc_feature   RRE: The Rev response element (RRE) of HIV-1 allows for Rev-dependent mRNA export from the nucleus to the cytoplasm.
   1687..1713    +  CDS            Rev (fragment): human immunodeficiency virus 1 (HIV-1) Rev protein; rev; enhances nuclear export of unspliced and incompletely spliced viral mRNAs
   1720..1743    +  promoter       SV40 promoter (fragment): SV40 early promoter
   1744..1815    +  promoter       SV40 promoter (fragment): SV40 enhancer and early promoter
   1839..1974    +  rep_origin     SV40 ori: SV40 origin of replication
   2020..2616    +  CDS            PuroR (fragment): puromycin N-acetyltransferase; pac from Streptomyces; confers resistance to puromycin
   2665..2782    +  misc_feature   cPPT/CTS: central polypurine tract and central termination sequence of HIV-1
   2847..2913    +  CDS            small t antigen (fragment): SV40 (simian virus 40) small t antigen
   2920..4098    +  promoter       EF-1α promoter: strong constitutive promoter for human elongation factor EF-1α
   4115..4711    +  CDS            PRRX1 (fragment): PRRX1_HUMAN - Also known as PMX1. Experimental evidence at protein level: Swiss-Prot protein existence level 1. Acts as a transcriptional regulator of muscle creatine kinase (MCK) and so has a role in the establishment of diverse mesodermal muscle types. The protein binds to an A/T-rich element in the muscle creatine enhancer (By similarity). From Homo sapiens (Human).
   4781..4834    +  promoter       U6 promoter (fragment): RNA polymerase III promoter for human U6 snRNA
   4876..5464    +  misc_feature   WPRE: woodchuck hepatitis virus posttranscriptional regulatory element
   5515..5534    +  misc_feature   cPPT/CTS (fragment): central polypurine tract and central termination sequence of HIV-1
   5536..5769    +  LTR            3' LTR (ΔU3): self-inactivating 3' long terminal repeat (LTR) from HIV-1
   5847..5968    +  polyA_signal   SV40 poly(A) signal: SV40 polyadenylation signal
   6008..6143    +  rep_origin     SV40 ori: SV40 origin of replication
   6164..6182    -  promoter       T7 promoter: promoter for bacteriophage T7 RNA polymerase
   6190..6345    +  CDS            lacZα (fragment): LacZα fragment of β-galactosidase; lacZ fragment
   6350..6778    +  rep_origin     f1 ori (sequence partly withheld): f1 bacteriophage origin of replication; arrow indicates direction of (+) strand synthesis
   6831..6935    +  promoter       AmpR promoter: bla
   6936..7796    +  CDS            AmpR: β-lactamase; bla; confers resistance to ampicillin, carbenicillin, and related antibiotics
   7967..8555    +  rep_origin     ori: high-copy-number ColE1/pMB1/pBR322/pUC origin of replication
   8738..8830    +  CDS            lacI (fragment): lac repressor; lacI; The lac repressor binds to the lac operator to inhibit transcription in E. coli. This inhibition can be relieved by adding lactose or isopropyl-β-D-thiogalactopyranoside (IPTG).
   8843..8864    +  protein_bind   CAP binding site: CAP binding activates transcription in the presence of cAMP. E. coli catabolite activator protein
   8879..8909    +  promoter       lac promoter: promoter for the E. coli lac operon
   8917..8933    +  protein_bind   lac operator: The lac repressor binds to the lac operator to inhibit transcription in E. coli. This inhibition can be relieved by adding lactose or isopropyl-β-D-thiogalactopyranoside (IPTG). lac repressor encoded by lacI
   8978..8996    +  promoter       T3 promoter: promoter for bacteriophage T3 RNA polymerase
