[The description below was written by a language model from this plasmid's Addgene catalogue record and pLannotate feature annotations shown in this document.]
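Description:
TFORF1218 is a third-generation-style, self-inactivating lentiviral expression plasmid built on the pLX_TRC317 backbone. It carries the human homeobox transcription factor PRRX1 as one member of a barcoded transcription factor ORF collection. In bacteria it is maintained through a high-copy ColE1/pUC-type origin with ampicillin resistance (AmpR), and an f1 origin is also present. The depositor warns that the plasmid can recombine, a known issue for LTR-containing vectors.

The viral genome is transcribed from an RSV promoter fused to a truncated HIV-1 5' LTR. This is followed by the Ψ packaging signal with a partial gag sequence, the Rev response element for nuclear export of the full-length RNA, a cPPT/CTS element, and a ΔU3 3' LTR that disables LTR promoter activity after integration. An SV40 polyadenylation signal lies downstream of the 3' LTR.

Two expression units sit between the LTRs. An SV40 early promoter/origin region drives puromycin N-acetyltransferase for selection of transduced mammalian cells. A full EF-1α promoter drives the synthesized PRRX1 ORF, for which the record cites a RefSeq and an Ensembl transcript. A WPRE downstream of the ORF enhances transcript stability and expression. The annotation matches PRRX1 over only part of the recorded insert length. The 24-bp barcode described in the catalogue entry is not annotated as a feature. A short U6-like fragment between the ORF and the WPRE is annotated, but its role is not stated.

The construct is intended for constitutive overexpression of PRRX1 after lentiviral delivery. The unique barcode allows the factor to be identified by sequencing in pooled screens, such as those probing directed differentiation.
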