Addgene plasmid #142157: TFORF1218
Purpose: Lentiviral vector for overexpressing transcription factor ORFs with unique 24-bp barcodes. Barcodes facilitate identification of transcription factors in pooled screens.
Depositing lab: Feng Zhang. Depositing organization: Broad Institute. Publication: A transcription factor atlas of directed differentiation. Joung J, Ma S, Tay T, Geiger-Schuller KR, Kirchgatterer PC, Verdine VK, Guo B, Arias-Garcia MA, Allen WE, Singh A, Kuksenko O, Abudayyeh OO, Gootenberg JS, Fu Z, Macrae RK, Buenrostro JD, Regev A, Zhang F. Cell. 2023 Jan 5;186(1):209-229.e26. doi: 10.1016/j.cell.2022.11.026. PubMed 36608654.
Backbone
  Vector backbone: pLX_TRC317
  Backbone manufacturer: Broad Institute Genetic Perturbation Platform
  Backbone size w/o insert (bp): 8264
  Vector type: Mammalian Expression, Lentiviral
  Selectable markers: Puromycin
Growth in bacteria
  Bacterial resistance: Ampicillin, 100 μg/mL
  Growth temperature: 37°C
  Growth strain: NEB Stable
  Copy number: High Copy
Gene/Insert
  Gene/Insert name: PRRX1
  Species: H. sapiens (human)
  Insert size (bp): 755
  Entrez Gene: PRRX1 (a.k.a. AGOTC, PHOX1, PMX1, PRX-1, PRX1)
  Promoter: EF1a
  Cloning method: Unknown
  Sequencing primers: 5′ GGGTGGAGACTGAAGTTAGGCCAG; 3′ CACATAGCGTAAAAGGAGCAACATAG
Terms and licenses: Academic/Nonprofit Terms; Industry Terms: Not Available to Industry
Depositor comments: NM_006902,ENST00000367760 . The transcription factor ORF portion of this plasmid was synthesized by Genewiz. Please test multiple small colonies in case of plasmid recombination. To make this collection available in a timely manner, a portion of this collection was not fully sequenced by Addgene. If an Addgene verified full plasmid sequence is not available, please contact us prior to placing an order to request the full sequence.
How to cite: TFORF1218 was a gift from Feng Zhang (Addgene plasmid # 142157 ; http://n2t.net/addgene:142157 ; RRID:Addgene_142157)
