>Addgene plasmid #142157 | TFORF1218 | depositor partial sequence | sequence record 278609 | Insert
ACCGCCACCATGACCTCCAGCTACGGGCACGTTCTGGAGCGGCAACCGGCGCTGGGCGGCCGCTTGGACA
GCCCGGGCAACCTCGACACCCTGCAGGCGAAAAAGAACTTCTCCGTCAGTCACCTGCTAGACCTGGAGGA
AGCCGGGGACATGGTGGCGGCACAGGCGGATGAGAACGTGGGCGAGGCTGGCCGGAGCCTGCTGGAGTCG
CCGGGACTCACCAGCGGCAGCGACACCCCGCAGCAGGACAATGACCAGCTGAACTCAGAAGAAAAAAAGA
AGAGAAAGCAGCGAAGGAATAGGACAACCTTCAATAGCAGCCAGCTGCAGGCTTTGGAGCGTGTCTTTGA
GCGGACACACTATCCTGATGCTTTTGTGCGAGAAGACCTTGCCCGCCGGGTGAACCTCACCGAGGCGAGA
GTGCAGGTGTGGTTTCAGAACCGAAGAGCCAAGTTCCGCAGGAATGAGAGAGCCATGCTAGCCAATAAAA
ACGCTTCCCTCCTCAAATCCTACTCAGGAGACGTGACTGCTGTGGAGCAGCCCATCGTACCTCGTCCTGC
TCCGAGACCCACCGATTATCTCTCCTGGGGGACAGCGTCTCCGTACAGATCCTCGTCCCTCCCAAGATGT
TGTTTACACGAGGGGCTTCATAACGGATTCTAGTAATGAACTAGTCCGTAACTTGAAAGTATTTCGATTT
CTTGGCTTTATATATCTTGTGGAAAGGACGACGCGGTGCTGATCCCGCTTCTGGT
