>Addgene plasmid #142157 | TFORF1218 | depositor partial sequence | sequence record 278610 | Barcode
CGCGGTGCTGATCCCGCTTCTGGT
